Addgene plasmid #65576: PAS509 (TJF032 L448S)
Purpose: pETDuet-1 Containing FadD L448S
Depositing lab: Pamela Silver. Depositing organization: Harvard Medical School. Publication: Enhancement of E. coli acyl-CoA synthetase FadD activity on medium chain fatty acids. Ford TJ, Way JC. PeerJ. 2015 Jun 30;3:e1040. doi: 10.7717/peerj.1040. eCollection 2015. PubMed 26157619.
Backbone
  Vector backbone: pETDuet-1
  Backbone manufacturer: Novagen
  Backbone size w/o insert (bp): 5420
  Total vector size (bp): 7084
  Vector type: Bacterial Expression
Growth in bacteria
  Bacterial resistance: Ampicillin, 100 μg/mL
  Growth temperature: 37°C
  Growth strain: Mach1
  Copy number: High Copy
Gene/Insert
  Gene/Insert name: FadD
  Species: E. coli
  Insert size (bp): 1686
  Mutation: L448S
  Promoter: T7 lacO
  Cloning method: Restriction Enzyme; 5′ cloning site NcoI (unknown if destroyed); 3′ cloning site HindIII (unknown if destroyed)
  Sequencing primers: 5′ ctcgatcccgcgaaattaatacg; 3′ CTTAAGCATTATGCGGCCGCAAG
Terms and licenses: Academic/Nonprofit Terms; Industry Terms: Not Available to Industry
How to cite: PAS509 (TJF032 L448S) was a gift from Pamela Silver (Addgene plasmid # 65576 ; http://n2t.net/addgene:65576 ; RRID:Addgene_65576)
