[The description below was written by a language model from this plasmid's Addgene catalogue record.]
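Description:
PAS509 (TJF032 L448S) is a bacterial expression plasmid built on the pETDuet-1 backbone, a T7-based vector designed for protein production in E. coli. The backbone is listed at 5420 bp and the complete construct at 7084 bp. It is maintained in E. coli under ampicillin selection and is recorded as high copy. No feature table accompanies the record, so the origin of replication, terminator and other backbone elements are not itemised, although pETDuet-1 is generally known as a dual-cassette vector with two T7 promoter/lac operator expression units and a lacI repressor gene.

The insert is a 1686 bp coding sequence for FadD, the E. coli acyl-CoA synthetase that activates free fatty acids to their CoA thioesters, carrying the point substitution L448S. It was cloned by restriction digestion between NcoI and HindIII sites, consistent with placement in the first multiple cloning site of the vector, and is driven by the T7 lacO promoter. Transcription therefore depends on T7 RNA polymerase supplied by the host and is held in check by Lac repressor until an inducer is added. The record does not mention any affinity tag or fusion partner, and it does not say whether the cloning sites were preserved.

According to the associated publication title, the construct comes from work aimed at enhancing FadD activity on medium-chain fatty acids, so this plasmid is best understood as one of a set of FadD variants. It would be used to overexpress the L448S mutant and compare it with the wild-type enzyme.
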