>Addgene plasmid #65576 | PAS509 (TJF032 L448S) | addgene partial sequence | sequence record 114797 | pBRrevBam 5'-GGTGATGTCGGCGATATAGG-3'
CCGGCCACGATGCGTCCGGCGTAGAGGATCGAGATCGATCTCGATCCCGCGAAATTAATACGACTCACTA
TAGGGGAATTGTGAGCGGATAACAATTCCCCTCTAGAAATAATTTTGTTTAACTTTAAGAAGGAGATATA
CCATGGCATTGAAGAAGGTTTGGCTTAACCGTTATCCCGCGGACGTTCCGACGGAGATCAACCCTGACCG
TTATCAATCTCTGGTAGATATGTTTGAGCAGTCGGTCGCGCGCTACGCCGATCAACCTGCGTTTGTGAAT
ATGGGGGAGGTAATGACCTTCCGCAAGCTGGAAGAACGCAGTCGCGCGTTTGCCGCTTATTTGCAACAAG
GGTTGGGGCTGAAGAAAGGCGATCGCGTTGCGTTGATGATGCCTAATTTATTGCAATATCCGGTGGCGCT
GTTTGGCATTTTGCGTGCCGGGATGATCGTCGTAAACGTTAACCCGTTGTATACCCCGCGTGAGCTTGAG
CATCAGCTTAACGATAGCGGCGCATCGGCGATTGTTATCGTGTCTAACTTTGCTCACACACTGGAAAAAG
TGGTTGATAAAACCGCCGTTCAGCACGTAATTCTGACCCGTATGGGCGATCAGCTATCTACGGCAAAAGG
CACGGTAGTCAATTTCGTTGTTAAATACATCAAGCGTTTGGTGCCGAAATACCATCTGCCAGATGCCATT
TCATTTCGTAGCGCACTGCATAACGGCTACCGGATGCAGTACGTCAAACCCGAACTGGTGCCGGAAGATT
TAGCTTTTCTGCAATACACCGGCGGCACCACTGGTGTGGCGAAAGGCGCGATGCTGACTCACCGCAATAT
GCTGGCGAACCTGGAACAGGTTAACGCGACCTATGGTCCGCTGTTGCATCCGGGCAAAGAGCTGGTGGTG
ACGGCGCTGCCGCTGTATCACATTTTTGCCCTGACCATTAACTGCCTGCTGTTTATCGAACTGGGTGGGC
AGAACCTGCTTATCACTAACCCGCGCGATATTCCAGGGTTGGTAAAAGAGTTAGCGAAA
