>Addgene plasmid #65576 | PAS509 (TJF032 L448S) | addgene partial sequence | sequence record 121233 | T7term 5'-GCTAGTTATTGCTCAGCGG-3'
AGCTGCGCTAGTAGACGAGTCCATGTGCTGGCGTTCAAATTTCGCAGCAGCGGTTTCTTTACCAGACTCG
AGGGTACCGACGTCAGCGATCGCGTGGCCGGCCGATATCCAATTGAGATCTGCCATATGTATATCTCCTT
CTTATACTTAACTAATATACTAAGATGGGGAATTGTTATCCGCTCACAATTCCCCTATAGTGAGTCGTAT
TAATTTCGATTATGCGGCCGTGTACAATACGATTACTTTCTGTTCGACTTAAGCATTATGCGGCCGCAAG
CTTGGATCCTCATTCATTCAGTGATGATGATGGTGATGAGAAGAACCTCAGGCTTTATTGTCCACTTTGC
CGCGCGCTTCGTCACGTAATTCTCGTCGCAAAATTTTTCCGACGTTAGATTTCGGTAACTCATCACGAAA
CTCCACCAGCTTCGGTACTTTGTAGCCCGTGAGCTGACGGCGGCAAAAGGTCACCAGTGACTCTTCGGTA
AGCGATGGATCTTTTTTCACTACGAAGATTTTCACCGCTTCACCACTGGAGCCGGAAGGTACGCCAACAG
CCGCGACTTCCTGTACGCCAGGATGCTGCATGACGACATCTTCAATCTCGTTGGGATAGACGTTAAAACC
GGAAACCAGAATCATGTCTTTTTTACGATCGACAATGCGAGAGAATCCTTCTTCATCCATCACCGCGATG
TCGCCGGTGTGTAACCAGCCATTTTTGATGATCTCATCTGTAGCATCCGGACGCTGCCAGTAACCCAGCA
TCACCTGCGGTCCTTTGACACAAAGCTCACCCGGTTGACCCGGTGGTACTTCATTATCATCATCATCCAC
CAGTTTGGCTTCCGTCGACGGCACCGGCAAACCGATGCTACCACTATGATAATCAATATCATATGGGTTA
ACGCTGACCAGCGGCGCACACTCGGTAAGGCCATAGCCTTCCAGCAGATACTGTCCTGTCAGTTTCACCC
AACGCTCTGCCACCACTTGCTGCACTGGCATCCCTCCGCCTGCGGAAAGATGCAAACTGGAGAAATCCAG
CTGCTGGAACTCTTT
