>Addgene plasmid #65576 | PAS509 (TJF032 L448S) | addgene partial sequence | sequence record 121247 | DuetUP2 5'-GATTATGCGGCCGTGTACAA-3'
TTAGCATTATGCGGCCGCAAGCGTTGGATCCTCATTCACTATCAGTGATGATGATGGTGATGAGAANAAC
CTCAGGCTTTATTGTCCACTTTGCCGCGCGCTTCGTCACGTAATTCTCGTCGCAAAATTTTTCCGACGTT
AGATTTCGGTAACTCATCACGAAACTCCACCAGCTTCGGTACTTTGTAGCCCGTGAGCTGACGGCGGCAA
AAGGTCACCAGTGACTCTTCGGTAAGCGATGGATCTTTTTTCACTACGAAGATTTTCACCGCTTCACCAC
TGGAGCCGGAAGGTACGCCAACAGCCGCGACTTCCTGTACGCCAGGATGCTGCATGACGACATCTTCAAT
CTCGTTGGGATAGACGTTAAAACCGGAAACCAGAATCATGTCTTTTTTACGATCGACAATGCGAGAGAAT
CCTTCTTCATCCATCACCGCGATGTCGCCGGTGTGTAACCAGCCATTTTTGATGATCTCATCTGTAGCAT
CCGGACGCTGCCAGTAACCCAGCATCACCTGCGGTCCTTTGACACAAAGCTCACCCGGTTGACCCGGTGG
TACTTCATTATCATCATCATCCACCAGTTTGGCTTCCGTCGACGGCACCGGCAAACCGATGCTACCACTA
TGATAATCAATATCATATGGGTTAACGCTGACCAGCGGCGCACACTCGGTAAGGCCATAGCCTTCCAGCA
GATACTGTCCTGTCAGTTTCACCCAACGCTCTGCCACCACTTGCTGCACTGGCATCCCTCCGCCTGCGGA
AAGATGCAGACTGGAGAAATCCAGCTGCTGGAACTCTTTATTGTTCAGCAACGCATTGAACAAGGTGTTA
ACGCCCGTGATAGCGGTAAACGGATATTTCGCTAACTCTTTTACCAACCCTGGAATATCGCGCGGGTTAG
TGATAAGCAGGTTCTGCCCACCCAGTTCGATAAACAGCAGGCAGTTAATGGTCAGGGCAAAAATGTGATA
CAGCGGCAGCGCCGTCACCACCAGCTCTTTGCCCGGATGCAACAGCGGACCATAGGTCGCGTTAACCTGT
TCCAGGTTCGCCAGCATATTGCGGTGAGTCAGCATCGCGCCTTTCGCCACACCAGTGGTGCCGCCGGTGT
ATTGCAGAAAAGCTAAATCTTCCCNGGCCCAGT
